Addgene plasmid #207103: MDC1 KO sgRNA
Purpose: pX330 based plasmid for expression of Cas9 and the GGTGTAACGTGGAGCCAGTA sgRNA to target the MDC1 coding sequence.
Depositing lab: Jens Schmidt. Depositing organization: Michigan State University. Publication: Systematic analysis of the molecular and biophysical properties of key DNA damage response factors. Heyza JR, Mikhova M, Bahl A, Broadbent DG, Schmidt JC. Elife. 2023 Jun 21;12:e87086. doi: 10.7554/eLife.87086. PubMed 37341699.
Backbone
  Vector backbone: pX330 Addgene #42230
  Backbone size w/o insert (bp): 8484
  Vector type: Mammalian Expression
Growth in bacteria
  Bacterial resistance: Ampicillin, 100 μg/mL
  Growth temperature: 37°C
  Growth strain: DH5alpha
  Copy number: High Copy
Gene/Insert
  Gene/Insert name: GGTGTAACGTGGAGCCAGTA
  Species: H. sapiens (human)
  Promoter: CMV and U6
  Cloning method: Restriction Enzyme; 5′ cloning site BbsI (unknown if destroyed); 3′ cloning site BbsI (unknown if destroyed)
  Sequencing primers: 5′ U6 forward
Terms and licenses: Academic/Nonprofit Terms; Industry Terms: Not Available to Industry
How to cite: MDC1 KO sgRNA was a gift from Jens Schmidt (Addgene plasmid # 207103 ; http://n2t.net/addgene:207103 ; RRID:Addgene_207103)
