[The description below was written by a language model from this plasmid's Addgene catalogue record and pLannotate feature annotations shown in this document.]
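Description:
MDC1 KO sgRNA is a pX330-based mammalian expression plasmid that delivers both components of the Streptococcus pyogenes CRISPR/Cas9 system from a single vector, designed to disrupt the human MDC1 coding sequence. It is propagated in E. coli as a high-copy plasmid through a ColE1/pUC-type origin and is selected with ampicillin via the β-lactamase (AmpR) gene. An f1 phage origin is also present. The sequenced plasmid is about 8.5 kb, consistent with a 20-nucleotide guide having been cloned into the backbone's BbsI sites.

The plasmid contains two expression units. In the first, the human U6 RNA polymerase III promoter drives the MDC1-targeting spacer fused to the S. pyogenes guide RNA scaffold, producing a single guide RNA. A second, partial scaffold fragment is annotated just downstream. In the second unit, Cas9 is expressed from a hybrid promoter made up of the CMV enhancer, the chicken β-actin promoter and a hybrid intron; the catalogue lists this simply as "CMV". The Cas9 open reading frame is annotated as contiguous N- and C-terminal portions that together form the full-length nuclease. It is followed by a nucleoplasmin nuclear localization signal and a bovine growth hormone polyadenylation signal. Only one AAV2 inverted terminal repeat is annotated, downstream of the poly(A) signal, so the feature table does not support use as an AAV packaging vector.

No mammalian selection marker or fluorescent reporter is annotated. The plasmid is intended for transfection into human cells, where Cas9 cleavage within MDC1 and error-prone repair can generate knockout lines. The associated publication studies DNA damage response factors.
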