Features (pLannotate 1.2.2; 18 found; start..end, strand, type, name):
      6..246     +  promoter       U6 promoter: RNA polymerase III promoter for human U6 snRNA
    276..351     +  misc_RNA       gRNA scaffold: guide RNA scaffold for the Streptococcus pyogenes CRISPR/Cas9 system
    358..401     +  misc_RNA       gRNA scaffold (fragment): guide RNA scaffold for the Streptococcus pyogenes CRISPR/Cas9 system
    448..733     +  enhancer       CMV enhancer: human cytomegalovirus immediate early enhancer; contains an 18-bp deletion relative to the standard CMV enhancer
    735..1012    +  promoter       chicken β-actin promoter: No description available
   1013..1240    +  intron         hybrid intron: hybrid between chicken β-actin (CBA) and minute virus of mice (MMV) introns (Gray et al., 2011)
   1378..2979    +  CDS            Cas9(N): N-terminal portion of Streptococcus pyogenes Cas9 (Zetsche et al., 2015)
   2980..5478    +  CDS            Cas9(C): C-terminal portion of Streptococcus pyogenes Cas9 (Zetsche et al., 2015)
   5479..5526    +  CDS            nucleoplasmin NLS: bipartite nuclear localization signal from nucleoplasmin
   5560..5671    +  polyA_signal   bGH poly(A) signal: bovine growth hormone polyadenylation signal
   5776..5916    +  repeat_region  AAV2 ITR: inverted terminal repeat of adeno-associated virus serotype 2 inverted
   5921..5972    -  misc_feature   bom (fragment): basis of mobility region from pBR322
   5991..6446    +  rep_origin     f1 ori (sequence partly withheld): f1 bacteriophage origin of replication; arrow indicates direction of (+) strand synthesis
   6447..6496    -  misc_feature   bom (fragment): basis of mobility region from pBR322
   6598..6633    -  CDS            rop (fragment): Rop protein, which maintains plasmids at low copy number; rop
   6728..6832    +  promoter       AmpR promoter: bla
   6833..7693    +  CDS            AmpR: β-lactamase; bla; confers resistance to ampicillin, carbenicillin, and related antibiotics
   7864..8452    +  rep_origin     ori: high-copy-number ColE1/pMB1/pBR322/pUC origin of replication
>Addgene plasmid #207103 | MDC1 KO sgRNA | addgene full sequence | sequence record 430975 | Addgene NGS Result
CATGTGAGGGCCTATTTCCCATGATTCCTTCATATTTGCATATACGATACAAGGCTGTTAGAGAGATAAT
TGGAATTAATTTGACTGTAAACACAAAGATATTAGTACAAAATACGTGACGTAGAAAGTAATAATTTCTT
GGGTAGTTTGCAGTTTTAAAATTATGTTTTAAAATGGACTATCATATGCTTACCGTAACTTGAAAGTATT
TCGATTTCTTGGCTTTATATATCTTGTGGAAAGGACGAAACACCGGGTGTAACGTGGAGCCAGTAGTTTT
AGAGCTAGAAATAGCAAGTTAAAATAAGGCTAGTCCGTTATCAACTTGAAAAAGTGGCACCGAGTCGGTG
CTTTTTTGTTTTAGAGCTAGAAATAGCAAGTTAAAATAAGGCTAGTCCGTTTTTAGCGCGTGCGCCAATT
CTGCAGACAAATGGCTCTAGAGGTACCCGTTACATAACTTACGGTAAATGGCCCGCCTGGCTGACCGCCC
AACGACCCCCGCCCATTGACGTCAATAGTAACGCCAATAGGGACTTTCCATTGACGTCAATGGGTGGAGT
ATTTACGGTAAACTGCCCACTTGGCAGTACATCAAGTGTATCATATGCCAAGTACGCCCCCTATTGACGT
CAATGACGGTAAATGGCCCGCCTGGCATTGTGCCCAGTACATGACCTTATGGGACTTTCCTACTTGGCAG
TACATCTACGTATTAGTCATCGCTATTACCATGGTCGAGGTGAGCCCCACGTTCTGCTTCACTCTCCCCA
TCTCCCCCCCCTCCCCACCCCCAATTTTGTATTTATTTATTTTTTAATTATTTTGTGCAGCGATGGGGGC
GGGGGGGGGGGGGGGGCGCGCGCCAGGCGGGGCGGGGCGGGGCGAGGGGCGGGGCGGGGCGAGGCGGAGA
GGTGCGGCGGCAGCCAATCAGAGCGGCGCGCTCCGAAAGTTTCCTTTTATGGCGAGGCGGCGGCGGCGGC
GGCCCTATAAAAAGCGAAGCGCGCGGCGGGCGGGAGTCGCTGCGCGCTGCCTTCGCCCCGTGCCCCGCTC
CGCCGCCGCCTCGCGCCGCCCGCCCCGGCTCTGACTGACCGCGTTACTCCCACAGGTGAGCGGGCGGGAC
GGCCCTTCTCCTCCGGGCTGTAATTAGCTGAGCAAGAGGTAAGGGTTTAAGGGATGGTTGGTTGGTGGGG
TATTAATGTTTAATTACCTGGAGCACCTGCCTGAAATCACTTTTTTTCAGGTTGGACCGGTGCCACCATG
GACTATAAGGACCACGACGGAGACTACAAGGATCATGATATTGATTACAAAGACGATGACGATAAGATGG
CCCCAAAGAAGAAGCGGAAGGTCGGTATCCACGGAGTCCCAGCAGCCGACAAGAAGTACAGCATCGGCCT
GGACATCGGCACCAACTCTGTGGGCTGGGCCGTGATCACCGACGAGTACAAGGTGCCCAGCAAGAAATTC
AAGGTGCTGGGCAACACCGACCGGCACAGCATCAAGAAGAACCTGATCGGAGCCCTGCTGTTCGACAGCG
GCGAAACAGCCGAGGCCACCCGGCTGAAGAGAACCGCCAGAAGAAGATACACCAGACGGAAGAACCGGAT
CTGCTATCTGCAAGAGATCTTCAGCAACGAGATGGCCAAGGTGGACGACAGCTTCTTCCACAGACTGGAA
GAGTCCTTCCTGGTGGAAGAGGATAAGAAGCACGAGCGGCACCCCATCTTCGGCAACATCGTGGACGAGG
TGGCCTACCACGAGAAGTACCCCACCATCTACCACCTGAGAAAGAAACTGGTGGACAGCACCGACAAGGC
CGACCTGCGGCTGATCTATCTGGCCCTGGCCCACATGATCAAGTTCCGGGGCCACTTCCTGATCGAGGGC
GACCTGAACCCCGACAACAGCGACGTGGACAAGCTGTTCATCCAGCTGGTGCAGACCTACAACCAGCTGT
TCGAGGAAAACCCCATCAACGCCAGCGGCGTGGACGCCAAGGCCATCCTGTCTGCCAGACTGAGCAAGAG
CAGACGGCTGGAAAATCTGATCGCCCAGCTGCCCGGCGAGAAGAAGAATGGCCTGTTCGGAAACCTGATT
GCCCTGAGCCTGGGCCTGACCCCCAACTTCAAGAGCAACTTCGACCTGGCCGAGGATGCCAAACTGCAGC
TGAGCAAGGACACCTACGACGACGACCTGGACAACCTGCTGGCCCAGATCGGCGACCAGTACGCCGACCT
GTTTCTGGCCGCCAAGAACCTGTCCGACGCCATCCTGCTGAGCGACATCCTGAGAGTGAACACCGAGATC
ACCAAGGCCCCCCTGAGCGCCTCTATGATCAAGAGATACGACGAGCACCACCAGGACCTGACCCTGCTGA
AAGCTCTCGTGCGGCAGCAGCTGCCTGAGAAGTACAAAGAGATTTTCTTCGACCAGAGCAAGAACGGCTA
CGCCGGCTACATTGACGGCGGAGCCAGCCAGGAAGAGTTCTACAAGTTCATCAAGCCCATCCTGGAAAAG
ATGGACGGCACCGAGGAACTGCTCGTGAAGCTGAACAGAGAGGACCTGCTGCGGAAGCAGCGGACCTTCG
ACAACGGCAGCATCCCCCACCAGATCCACCTGGGAGAGCTGCACGCCATTCTGCGGCGGCAGGAAGATTT
TTACCCATTCCTGAAGGACAACCGGGAAAAGATCGAGAAGATCCTGACCTTCCGCATCCCCTACTACGTG
GGCCCTCTGGCCAGGGGAAACAGCAGATTCGCCTGGATGACCAGAAAGAGCGAGGAAACCATCACCCCCT
GGAACTTCGAGGAAGTGGTGGACAAGGGCGCTTCCGCCCAGAGCTTCATCGAGCGGATGACCAACTTCGA
TAAGAACCTGCCCAACGAGAAGGTGCTGCCCAAGCACAGCCTGCTGTACGAGTACTTCACCGTGTATAAC
GAGCTGACCAAAGTGAAATACGTGACCGAGGGAATGAGAAAGCCCGCCTTCCTGAGCGGCGAGCAGAAAA
AGGCCATCGTGGACCTGCTGTTCAAGACCAACCGGAAAGTGACCGTGAAGCAGCTGAAAGAGGACTACTT
CAAGAAAATCGAGTGCTTCGACTCCGTGGAAATCTCCGGCGTGGAAGATCGGTTCAACGCCTCCCTGGGC
ACATACCACGATCTGCTGAAAATTATCAAGGACAAGGACTTCCTGGACAATGAGGAAAACGAGGACATTC
TGGAAGATATCGTGCTGACCCTGACACTGTTTGAGGACAGAGAGATGATCGAGGAACGGCTGAAAACCTA
TGCCCACCTGTTCGACGACAAAGTGATGAAGCAGCTGAAGCGGCGGAGATACACCGGCTGGGGCAGGCTG
AGCCGGAAGCTGATCAACGGCATCCGGGACAAGCAGTCCGGCAAGACAATCCTGGATTTCCTGAAGTCCG
ACGGCTTCGCCAACAGAAACTTCATGCAGCTGATCCACGACGACAGCCTGACCTTTAAAGAGGACATCCA
GAAAGCCCAGGTGTCCGGCCAGGGCGATAGCCTGCACGAGCACATTGCCAATCTGGCCGGCAGCCCCGCC
ATTAAGAAGGGCATCCTGCAGACAGTGAAGGTGGTGGACGAGCTCGTGAAAGTGATGGGCCGGCACAAGC
CCGAGAACATCGTGATCGAAATGGCCAGAGAGAACCAGACCACCCAGAAGGGACAGAAGAACAGCCGCGA
GAGAATGAAGCGGATCGAAGAGGGCATCAAAGAGCTGGGCAGCCAGATCCTGAAAGAACACCCCGTGGAA
AACACCCAGCTGCAGAACGAGAAGCTGTACCTGTACTACCTGCAGAATGGGCGGGATATGTACGTGGACC
AGGAACTGGACATCAACCGGCTGTCCGACTACGATGTGGACCATATCGTGCCTCAGAGCTTTCTGAAGGA
CGACTCCATCGACAACAAGGTGCTGACCAGAAGCGACAAGAACCGGGGCAAGAGCGACAACGTGCCCTCC
GAAGAGGTCGTGAAGAAGATGAAGAACTACTGGCGGCAGCTGCTGAACGCCAAGCTGATTACCCAGAGAA
AGTTCGACAATCTGACCAAGGCCGAGAGAGGCGGCCTGAGCGAACTGGATAAGGCCGGCTTCATCAAGAG
ACAGCTGGTGGAAACCCGGCAGATCACAAAGCACGTGGCACAGATCCTGGACTCCCGGATGAACACTAAG
TACGACGAGAATGACAAGCTGATCCGGGAAGTGAAAGTGATCACCCTGAAGTCCAAGCTGGTGTCCGATT
TCCGGAAGGATTTCCAGTTTTACAAAGTGCGCGAGATCAACAACTACCACCACGCCCACGACGCCTACCT
GAACGCCGTCGTGGGAACCGCCCTGATCAAAAAGTACCCTAAGCTGGAAAGCGAGTTCGTGTACGGCGAC
TACAAGGTGTACGACGTGCGGAAGATGATCGCCAAGAGCGAGCAGGAAATCGGCAAGGCTACCGCCAAGT
ACTTCTTCTACAGCAACATCATGAACTTTTTCAAGACCGAGATTACCCTGGCCAACGGCGAGATCCGGAA
GCGGCCTCTGATCGAGACAAACGGCGAAACCGGGGAGATCGTGTGGGATAAGGGCCGGGATTTTGCCACC
GTGCGGAAAGTGCTGAGCATGCCCCAAGTGAATATCGTGAAAAAGACCGAGGTGCAGACAGGCGGCTTCA
GCAAAGAGTCTATCCTGCCCAAGAGGAACAGCGATAAGCTGATCGCCAGAAAGAAGGACTGGGACCCTAA
GAAGTACGGCGGCTTCGACAGCCCCACCGTGGCCTATTCTGTGCTGGTGGTGGCCAAAGTGGAAAAGGGC
AAGTCCAAGAAACTGAAGAGTGTGAAAGAGCTGCTGGGGATCACCATCATGGAAAGAAGCAGCTTCGAGA
AGAATCCCATCGACTTTCTGGAAGCCAAGGGCTACAAAGAAGTGAAAAAGGACCTGATCATCAAGCTGCC
TAAGTACTCCCTGTTCGAGCTGGAAAACGGCCGGAAGAGAATGCTGGCCTCTGCCGGCGAACTGCAGAAG
GGAAACGAACTGGCCCTGCCCTCCAAATATGTGAACTTCCTGTACCTGGCCAGCCACTATGAGAAGCTGA
AGGGCTCCCCCGAGGATAATGAGCAGAAACAGCTGTTTGTGGAACAGCACAAGCACTACCTGGACGAGAT
CATCGAGCAGATCAGCGAGTTCTCCAAGAGAGTGATCCTGGCCGACGCTAATCTGGACAAAGTGCTGTCC
GCCTACAACAAGCACCGGGATAAGCCCATCAGAGAGCAGGCCGAGAATATCATCCACCTGTTTACCCTGA
CCAATCTGGGAGCCCCTGCCGCCTTCAAGTACTTTGACACCACCATCGACCGGAAGAGGTACACCAGCAC
CAAAGAGGTGCTGGACGCCACCCTGATCCACCAGAGCATCACCGGCCTGTACGAGACACGGATCGACCTG
TCTCAGCTGGGAGGCGACAAAAGGCCGGCGGCCACGAAAAAGGCCGGCCAGGCAAAAAAGAAAAAGTAAG
AATTCCTAGAGCTCGCTGATCAGCCTCGACTGTGCCTTCTAGTTGCCAGCCATCTGTTGTTTGCCCCTCC
CCCGTGCCTTCCTTGACCCTGGAAGGTGCCACTCCCACTGTCCTTTCCTAATAAAATGAGGAAATTGCAT
CGCATTGTCTGAGTAGGTGTCATTCTATTCTGGGGGGTGGGGTGGGGCAGGACAGCAAGGGGGAGGATTG
GGAAGAGAATAGCAGGCATGCTGGGGAGCGGCCGCAGGAACCCCTAGTGATGGAGTTGGCCACTCCCTCT
CTGCGCGCTCGCTCGCTCACTGAGGCCGGGCGACCAAAGGTCGCCCGACGCCCGGGCTTTGCCCGGGCGG
CCTCAGTGAGCGAGCGAGCGCGCAGCTGCCTGCAGGGGCGCCTGATGCGGTATTTTCTCCTTACGCATCT
GTGCGGTATTTCACACCGCATA
[95 nt withheld, positions 5973-6067]
T
[46 nt withheld, positions 6069-6114]
C
[141 nt withheld, positions 6116-6256]
CCTTTGACGTTGGAGTCCACGTTCTTT
[37 nt withheld, positions 6284-6320]
ACTCTATCTCGGGCTATTCTTTTGATTTATAAGGGATTTTGCCGATTTCGGTCTATTGGTTAAAAAATGA
GCTGATTTAACAAAAATTTAACGCGAATTTTAACAAAATATTAACGTTTACAATTTTATGGTGCACTCTC
AGTACAATCTGCTCTGATGCCGCATAGTTAAGCCAGCCCCGACACCCGCCAACACCCGCTGACGCGCCCT
GACGGGCTTGTCTGCTCCCGGCATCCGCTTACAGACAAGCTGTGACCGTCTCCGGGAGCTGCATGTGTCA
GAGGTTTTCACCGTCATCACCGAAACGCGCGAGACGAAAGGGCCTCGTGATACGCCTATTTTTATAGGTT
AATGTCATGATAATAATGGTTTCTTAGACGTCAGGTGGCACTTTTCGGGGAAATGTGCGCGGAACCCCTA
TTTGTTTATTTTTCTAAATACATTCAAATATGTATCCGCTCATGAGACAATAACCCTGATAAATGCTTCA
ATAATATTGAAAAAGGAAGAGTATGAGTATTCAACATTTCCGTGTCGCCCTTATTCCCTTTTTTGCGGCA
TTTTGCCTTCCTGTTTTTGCTCACCCAGAAACGCTGGTGAAAGTAAAAGATGCTGAAGATCAGTTGGGTG
CACGAGTGGGTTACATCGAACTGGATCTCAACAGCGGTAAGATCCTTGAGAGTTTTCGCCCCGAAGAACG
TTTTCCAATGATGAGCACTTTTAAAGTTCTGCTATGTGGCGCGGTATTATCCCGTATTGACGCCGGGCAA
GAGCAACTCGGTCGCCGCATACACTATTCTCAGAATGACTTGGTTGAGTACTCACCAGTCACAGAAAAGC
ATCTTACGGATGGCATGACAGTAAGAGAATTATGCAGTGCTGCCATAACCATGAGTGATAACACTGCGGC
CAACTTACTTCTGACAACGATCGGAGGACCGAAGGAGCTAACCGCTTTTTTGCACAACATGGGGGATCAT
GTAACTCGCCTTGATCGTTGGGAACCGGAGCTGAATGAAGCCATACCAAACGACGAGCGTGACACCACGA
TGCCTGTAGCAATGGCAACAACGTTGCGCAAACTATTAACTGGCGAACTACTTACTCTAGCTTCCCGGCA
ACAATTAATAGACTGGATGGAGGCGGATAAAGTTGCAGGACCACTTCTGCGCTCGGCCCTTCCGGCTGGC
TGGTTTATTGCTGATAAATCTGGAGCCGGTGAGCGTGGAAGCCGCGGTATCATTGCAGCACTGGGGCCAG
ATGGTAAGCCCTCCCGTATCGTAGTTATCTACACGACGGGGAGTCAGGCAACTATGGATGAACGAAATAG
ACAGATCGCTGAGATAGGTGCCTCACTGATTAAGCATTGGTAACTGTCAGACCAAGTTTACTCATATATA
CTTTAGATTGATTTAAAACTTCATTTTTAATTTAAAAGGATCTAGGTGAAGATCCTTTTTGATAATCTCA
TGACCAAAATCCCTTAACGTGAGTTTTCGTTCCACTGAGCGTCAGACCCCGTAGAAAAGATCAAAGGATC
TTCTTGAGATCCTTTTTTTCTGCGCGTAATCTGCTGCTTGCAAACAAAAAAACCACCGCTACCAGCGGTG
GTTTGTTTGCCGGATCAAGAGCTACCAACTCTTTTTCCGAAGGTAACTGGCTTCAGCAGAGCGCAGATAC
CAAATACTGTTCTTCTAGTGTAGCCGTAGTTAGGCCACCACTTCAAGAACTCTGTAGCACCGCCTACATA
CCTCGCTCTGCTAATCCTGTTACCAGTGGCTGCTGCCAGTGGCGATAAGTCGTGTCTTACCGGGTTGGAC
TCAAGACGATAGTTACCGGATAAGGCGCAGCGGTCGGGCTGAACGGGGGGTTCGTGCACACAGCCCAGCT
TGGAGCGAACGACCTACACCGAACTGAGATACCTACAGCGTGAGCTATGAGAAAGCGCCACGCTTCCCGA
AGGGAGAAAGGCGGACAGGTATCCGGTAAGCGGCAGGGTCGGAACAGGAGAGCGCACGAGGGAGCTTCCA
GGGGGAAACGCCTGGTATCTTTATAGTCCTGTCGGGTTTCGCCACCTCTGACTTGAGCGTCGATTTTTGT
GATGCTCGTCAGGGGGGCGGAGCCTATGGAAAAACGCCAGCAACGCGGCCTTTTTACGGTTCCTGGCCTT
TTGCTGGCCTTTTGCTCA
